Addgene plasmid #37267: pCS2mFoxd3
Depositing lab: Patricia Labosky. Depositing organization: University of Pennsylvania. Publication: FoxD3 regulation of Nodal in the Spemann organizer is essential for Xenopus dorsal mesoderm development. Steiner AB, Engleka MJ, Lu Q, Piwarzyk EC, Yaklichkin S, Lefebvre JL, Walters JW, Pineda-Salgado L, Labosky PA, Kessler DS. Development. 2006 Dec;133(24):4827-38. Epub 2006 Nov 8. 10.1242/dev.02663 PubMed 17092955.
Backbone
  Vector backbone: pCS2
  Backbone size w/o insert (bp): 4095
  Total vector size (bp): 5500
  Vector type: Mammalian Expression ; Overexpression
Growth in bacteria
  Bacterial resistance: Ampicillin, 100 μg/mL
  Growth temperature: 37°C
  Growth strain: DH5alpha
  Copy number: Unknown
Gene/Insert
  Gene/Insert name: Foxd3 (alt names: Hfh2; Genesis)
  Species: M. musculus (mouse)
  Insert size (bp): 2075
  GenBank ID: 1347473
  Entrez Gene: Foxd3 (a.k.a. CWH3, Gen, Genesis, Hfh2)
  Cloning method: Restriction Enzyme; 5′ cloning site EcoRI (not destroyed); 3′ cloning site EcoRI (not destroyed)
  Sequencing primers: 5′ none; 3′ none
Terms and licenses: Academic/Nonprofit Terms; Industry Terms: Not Available to Industry
Depositor comments: Please note the insert is comprised of the 1.4kb ORF surrounded by UTRs.
How to cite: pCS2mFoxd3 was a gift from Patricia Labosky (Addgene plasmid # 37267 ; http://n2t.net/addgene:37267 ; RRID:Addgene_37267)
