[The description below was written by a language model from this plasmid's Addgene catalogue record.]
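Description:
pCS2mFoxd3 is a mammalian overexpression plasmid built on the pCS2 backbone and carrying the mouse Foxd3 cDNA (also known as Hfh2 or Genesis), which encodes a forkhead-family transcription factor. It is propagated in E. coli under ampicillin selection; the copy number is recorded as unknown, and no feature table is provided, so the origin of replication and the regulatory elements are not itemised in the record. The promoter is likewise not stated. pCS2-family vectors generally drive inserts from a CMV-derived enhancer/promoter with an SV40 polyadenylation signal, and carry an upstream phage promoter that allows in vitro synthesis of capped mRNA, but this entry does not confirm those parts for this particular plasmid.

The insert was cloned as an EcoRI fragment, with the site retained at both ends. Because the same enzyme flanks both sides, the cloning was non-directional, and the record does not state the insert's orientation. According to the depositor, the insert consists of the roughly 1.4 kb Foxd3 open reading frame flanked by its untranslated regions, and no epitope tag or reporter fusion is mentioned. The recorded sizes are not fully consistent: a 4095 bp backbone plus a 2075 bp insert exceeds the stated total of about 5500 bp, so these figures should be treated as approximate.

The associated publication concerns FoxD3 regulation of Nodal in the Xenopus Spemann organizer during dorsal mesoderm development. This suggests the construct served for gain-of-function expression of mouse Foxd3, either in embryos or in cultured cells.
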