>Addgene plasmid #37267 | pCS2mFoxd3 | addgene partial sequence | sequence record 49447 | SP6 5'-ATTTAGGTGACACTATAG-3'
GGATCCATCGATTCGAATTCGCGGCCGCTCGCCCCTCGCGGCCCCCCTCGCTCTCTGCTCGCTCCTGGCC
GCCGCCACCAACCCCGCGGAGGGATGACCCTCTCCGGCAGCGGCAGCGCCAGCGATATGTCCGGCCAGAC
GGTGCTGACGGCCGAGGACGTGGACATCGATGTGGTGGGCGAGGGCGACGACGGGCTGGAGGAGAAGGAC
AGCGACGCCGGGTGCGACAGCCCCGCGGGGCCTCCGGACCTGCGCCTGGACGAGGCGGACGAAGGGCCAC
CGGTGAGCGCTCATCACGGCCAGTCTCAACCGCAAGCCCTGGCACTGCCCACCGAGGCGACCGGGCCGGG
GAACGACACGGGAGCTCCGGAGGCCGACGGCTGCAAGGGCGGCGAGGACGCGGTGACAGGCGGCGGTGGG
CCCGGCGCGGGCAGCGGGGCGACGGGAGGTCTGACCCCGAACAAGCCCAAGAACAGCCTGGTGAAGCCAC
CCTACTCTTACATCGCGCTCATCACCATGGCCATCCTGCAGAGCCCGCAGAAGAAGCTGACCCTGAGCGG
CATCTGCGAGTTCATCAGCAACCGTTTTCCGTACTACCGGGAGAAGTTCCCCGCCTGGCAGAACAGCATC
CGCCACAACCTGTCGCTCAACGACTGCTTCGTCAAGATCCCCCGCGAGCCGGGCAACCCGGGCAAGGGCA
ACTACTGGACCCTGGACCCCCAGTCCGA
